Addgene plasmid #138377: pCAGGS-4591NES
Purpose: Booster-ROCK, a Red-Shifted Genetically Encoded FRET Biosensor for ROCK activity.
Depositing lab: Michiyuki Matsuda. Depositing organization: Kyoto University, Graduate School of Biostudies. Publication: Booster, a Red-Shifted Genetically Encoded Forster Resonance Energy Transfer (FRET) Biosensor Compatible with Cyan Fluorescent Protein/Yellow Fluorescent Protein-Based FRET Biosensors and Blue Light-Responsive Optogenetic Tools. Watabe T, Terai K, Sumiyama K, Matsuda M. ACS Sens. 2020 Feb 26. doi: 10.1021/acssensors.9b01941. PubMed 32101394.
Backbone
  Vector backbone: pCAGGS
  Backbone size w/o insert (bp): 4700
  Total vector size (bp): 7348
  Vector type: Mammalian Expression
Growth in bacteria
  Bacterial resistance: Ampicillin, 100 μg/mL
  Growth temperature: 37°C
  Growth strain: DH5alpha
  Copy number: Unknown
Gene/Insert
  Gene/Insert name: Booster-ROCK
  Species: S. cerevisiae (budding yeast), Synthetic
  Insert size (bp): 2600
  Promoter: CAG
  Cloning method: Gateway Cloning
  Sequencing primers: 5′ pCAGGS-5
Terms and licenses: Academic/Nonprofit Terms; Industry Terms: Not Available to Industry
Depositor comments: Sequences are based on next-generation sequencing (NGS) results where indicated (Addgene NGS Result), or assembled from reference sequences and/or Sanger results (Addgene Assembled Sequence). Sequence provided by depositing laboratory may be theoretical/predicted or based on Sanger/NGS sequencing results. Discrepancies between sequencing results obtained by Addgene and the original sequence provided by the depositor may be present.
How to cite: pCAGGS-4591NES was a gift from Michiyuki Matsuda (Addgene plasmid # 138377 ; http://n2t.net/addgene:138377 ; RRID:Addgene_138377)
