[The description below was written by a language model from this plasmid's Addgene catalogue record and pLannotate feature annotations shown in this document.]
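Description:
pCAGGS-4591NES is a mammalian expression plasmid built on the pCAGGS backbone that encodes Booster-ROCK, a red-shifted, genetically encoded FRET biosensor for ROCK kinase activity. It is propagated in E. coli through a high-copy ColE1/pUC-type origin and selected with ampicillin via the β-lactamase gene. The backbone also carries remnants of the lac promoter/operator region, plus an SV40 origin and an SV40 poly(A) signal. The SV40 origin can support episomal replication in cells that express large T antigen.

The sensor is transcribed from the CAG promoter, which combines the CMV immediate-early enhancer, the chicken β-actin promoter and a chimeric β-actin/β-globin intron. Transcription terminates at a rabbit β-globin polyadenylation signal. The annotated open reading frame begins with the red fluorescent protein mKate2, fused directly to a fragment of S. cerevisiae RAD53. An unannotated stretch follows, and then the orange fluorescent protein mKOκ. In sensors of this design, the RAD53-derived portion typically acts as a phosphopeptide-binding domain that engages a kinase substrate motif once it is phosphorylated, changing energy transfer between the mKOκ and mKate2 pair. The linker, the ROCK substrate sequence and the nuclear export signal implied by "NES" in the name are not annotated in the feature tables.

The two sequence records differ. The depositor's sequence is 7,348 nt, matching the catalogue size, while the repository's NGS result is 6,734 nt. Most of the difference falls in the unannotated region between RAD53 and mKOκ, and the NGS record also shows a fragmented β-actin promoter. According to the associated publication title, the orange/red pair makes the sensor compatible with CFP/YFP-based FRET biosensors and with blue-light-responsive optogenetic tools.
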