Features (pLannotate 1.2.2; 18 found; start..end, strand, type, name):
      8..387     +  enhancer       CMV enhancer: human cytomegalovirus immediate early enhancer
    390..665     +  promoter       chicken β-actin promoter: No description available
    666..1678    +  intron         chimeric intron: chimera between introns from chicken β-actin and rabbit β-globin
   1741..2436    +  CDS            mKate2: mKate2 is a basic (constitutively fluorescent) red fluorescent protein published in 2009, derived from Entacmaea quadricolor. It is reported to be a rapidly-maturing monomer with moderate acid sensitivity.
   2437..2865    +  CDS            RAD53 (fragment): RAD53_YEAST - Also known as MEC2, SAD1, SPK1. Experimental evidence at protein level: Swiss-Prot protein existence level 1. Controls S-phase checkpoint as well as G1 and G2 DNA damage checkpoints. Phosphorylates proteins on serine, threonine, and tyrosine. Prevents entry into anaphase and mitotic exit after DNA damage via regulation of the Polo kinase CDC5. Seems to be involved in the phosphorylation of RPH1. From Saccharomyces cerevisiae (strain ATCC 204508 / S288c) (Baker's yeast).
   3610..4263    +  CDS            mKO&kappa;: mKO&kappa; is a basic (constitutively fluorescent) orange fluorescent protein published in 2008, derived from Verrillofungia concinna. It has low acid sensitivity.
   4437..4492    +  polyA_signal   β-globin poly(A) signal: rabbit β-globin polyadenylation signal (Gil and Proudfoot, 1987)
   4875..4891    -  protein_bind   lac operator: The lac repressor binds to the lac operator to inhibit transcription in E. coli. This inhibition can be relieved by adding lactose or isopropyl-β-D-thiogalactopyranoside (IPTG). lac repressor encoded by lacI
   4899..4929    -  promoter       lac promoter: promoter for the E. coli lac operon
   4944..4965    -  protein_bind   CAP binding site: CAP binding activates transcription in the presence of cAMP. E. coli catabolite activator protein
   4978..5017    -  CDS            lacI (fragment): lac repressor; lacI; The lac repressor binds to the lac operator to inhibit transcription in E. coli. This inhibition can be relieved by adding lactose or isopropyl-β-D-thiogalactopyranoside (IPTG).
   5024..5046    +  promoter       SV40 promoter (fragment): SV40 enhancer and early promoter
   5070..5205    +  rep_origin     SV40 ori: SV40 origin of replication
   5225..5359    +  polyA_signal   SV40 poly(A) signal: SV40 polyadenylation signal
   5361..5415    -  CDS            lacI (fragment): lac repressor; lacI; The lac repressor binds to the lac operator to inhibit transcription in E. coli. This inhibition can be relieved by adding lactose or isopropyl-β-D-thiogalactopyranoside (IPTG).
   5598..6186    -  rep_origin     ori: high-copy-number ColE1/pMB1/pBR322/pUC origin of replication
   6357..7217    -  CDS            AmpR: β-lactamase; bla; confers resistance to ampicillin, carbenicillin, and related antibiotics
   7218..7322    -  promoter       AmpR promoter: bla
>Addgene plasmid #138377 | pCAGGS-4591NES | depositor full sequence | sequence record 267219 | pCAGGS-4591NES sequence 7348 bps
GTCGATCGACATTGATTATTGACTAGTTATTAATAGTAATCAATTACGGGGTCATTAGTTCATAGCCCAT
ATATGGAGTTCCGCGTTACATAACTTACGGTAAATGGCCCGCCTGGCTGACCGCCCAACGACCCCCGCCC
ATTGACGTCAATAATGACGTATGTTCCCATAGTAACGCCAATAGGGACTTTCCATTGACGTCAATGGGTG
GACTATTTACGGTAAACTGCCCACTTGGCAGTACATCAAGTGTATCATATGCCAAGTACGCCCCCTATTG
ACGTCAATGACGGTAAATGGCCCGCCTGGCATTATGCCCAGTACATGACCTTATGGGACTTTCCTACTTG
GCAGTACATCTACGTATTAGTCATCGCTATTACCATGGGTCGAGGTGAGCCCCACGTTCTGCTTCACTCT
CCCCATCTCCCCCCCCTCCCCACCCCCAATTTTGTATTTATTTATTTTTTAATTATTTTGTGCAGCGATG
GGGGCGGGGGGGGGGGGGGCGCGCGCCAGGCGGGGCGGGGCGGGGGCGAGGGCGGGGCGGGGCGAGGCGG
AGAGGTGCGGCGGCAGCCAATCAGAGCGGCGCGCTCCGAAAGTTTCCTTTTATGGCGAGGCGGCGGCGGC
GGCGGCCCTATAAAAAGCGAAGCGCGCGGCGGGCGGGAGTCGCTGCGTTGCCTTCGCCCCGTGCCCCGCT
CCGCGCCGCCTCGCGCCGCCCGCCCCGGCTCTGACTGACCGCGTTACTCCCACAGGTGAGCGGGCGGGAC
GGCCCTTCTCCTCCGGGCTGTAATTAGCGCTTGGTTTAATGACGGCTCGTTTCTTTTCTGTGGCTGCGTG
AAAGCCTTAAAGGGCTCCGGGAGGGCCCTTTGTGCGGGGGGGAGCGGCTCGGGGGGTGCGTGCGTGTGTG
TGTGCGTGGGGAGCGCCGCGTGCGGCCCGCGCTGCCCGGCGGCTGTGAGCGCTGCGGGCGCGGCGCGGGG
CTTTGTGCGCTCCGCGTGTGCGCGAGGGGAGCGCGGCCGGGGGCGGTGCCCCGCGGTGCGGGGGGGCTGC
GAGGGGAACAAAGGCTGCGTGCGGGGTGTGTGCGTGGGGGGGTGAGCAGGGGGTGTGGGCGCGGCGGTCG
GGCTGTAACCCCCCCCTGCACCCCCCTCCCCGAGTTGCTGAGCACGGCCCGGCTTCGGGTGCGGGGCTCC
GTGCGGGGCGTGGCGCGGGGCTCGCCGTGCCGGGCGGGGGGTGGCGGCAGGTGGGGGTGCCGGGCGGGGC
GGGGCCGCCTCGGGCCGGGGAGGGCTCGGGGGAGGGGCGCGGCGGCCCCGGAGCGCCGGCGGCTGTCGAG
GCGCGGCGAGCCGCAGCCATTGCCTTTTATGGTAATCGTGCGAGAGGGCGCAGGGACTTCCTTTGTCCCA
AATCTGGCGGAGCCGAAATCTGGGAGGCGCCGCCGCACCCCCTCTAGCGGGCGCGGGCGAAGCGGTGCGG
CGCCGGCAGGAAGGAAATGGGCGGGGAGGGCCTTCGTGCGTCGCCGCGCCGCCGTCCCCTTCTCCATCTC
CAGCCTCGGGGCTGCCGCAGGGGGACGGCTGCCTTCGGGGGGGACGGGGCAGGGCGGGGTTCGGCTTCTG
GCGTGTGACCGGCGGCTCTAGCTAGAGCCTCTGCTAACCATGTTCATGCCTTCTTCTTTTTCCTACAGCT
CCTGGGCAACGTGCTGGTTGTTGTGCTGTCTCATCATTTTGGCAAGAATTCGCCGCCACCATGGTGAGCG
AGCTGATTAAGGAGAACATGCACATGAAGCTGTACATGGAGGGCACCGTGAACAACCACCACTTCAAGTG
CACATCCGAGGGCGAAGGCAAGCCCTACGAGGGCACCCAGACCATGAGAATCAAGGCGGTCGAGGGCGGC
CCTCTCCCCTTCGCCTTCGACATCCTGGCTACCAGCTTCATGTACGGCAGCAAAACCTTCATCAACCACA
CCCAGGGCATCCCCGACTTCTTTAAGCAGTCCTTCCCCGAGGGCTTCACATGGGAGAGAGTCACCACATA
CGAAGACGGGGGCGTGCTGACCGCTACCCAGGACACCAGCCTCCAGGACGGCTGCCTCATCTACAACGTC
AAGATCAGAGGGGTGAACTTCCCATCCAACGGCCCTGTGATGCAGAAGAAAACACTCGGCTGGGAGGCCT
CCACCGAGACCCTGTACCCCGCTGACGGCGGCCTGGAAGGCAGAGCCGACATGGCCCTGAAGCTCGTGGG
CGGGGGCCACCTGATCTGCAACTTGAAGACCACATACAGATCCAAGAAACCCGCTAAGAACCTCAAGATG
CCCGGCGTCTACTATGTGGACAGAAGACTGGAAAGAATCAAGGAGGCCGACAAAGAGACCTACGTCGAGC
AGCACGAGGTGGCTGTGGCCAGATACTGCGACCTCCCTAGCAAACTGGGGCACAGACTCGAGAAGTTTTC
TCAAGAACAGATCGGCGAAAACATTGTGTGCAGGGTCATTTGTACCACGGGTCAAATTCCCATCCGAGAT
TTGTCAGCTGATATTTCACAAGTGCTTAAGGAAAAACGATCCATAAAGAAAGTTTGGACATTTGGTAGAA
ACCCAGCCTGTGACTATCATTTAGGAAACATTTCAAGACTGTCAAATAAGCATTTCCAAATACTACTAGG
AGAAGACGGTAACCTTTTATTGAATGACATTTCCACTAATGGGACCTGGTTAAATGGGCAAAAAGTCGAG
AAGAACAGCAATCAGTTACTGTCCCAAGGTGATGAAATAACCGTTGGTGTAGGCGTGGAATCAGATATTT
TATCTCTGGTCATTTTCATAAACGACAAATTTAAGCAGTGCCTGGAGCAGAACAAAGTTGATCGCGGTAC
CAGTGCTGGTGGTAGTGCTGGTGGTAGTGCTGGTGGTAGTGCTGGTGGTAGTGCTGGTGGTTCCGGCAGT
GCTGGTGGTAGTGCTGGTGGTAGTACCAGTGCTGGTGGTAGTGCTGGTGGTAGTGCTGGTGGTAGTGCTG
GTGGTAGTGCTGGTGGTTCCGGCAGTGCTGGTGGTAGTGCTGGTGGTAGTACCAGTGCTGGTGGTAGTGC
TGGTGGTAGTGCTGGTGGTAGTGCTGGTGGTAGTGCTGGTGGTTCCGGCAGTGCTGGTGGTAGTGCTGGT
GGTAGTACCAGTGCTGGTGGTAGTGCTGGTGGTAGTGCTGGTGGTAGTGCTGGTGGTAGTGCTGGTGGTT
CCGGCAGTGCTGGTGGTAGTGCTGGTGGTAGTACCAGTGCTGGTGGTAGTGCTGGTGGTAGTGCTGGTGG
TAGTGCTGGTGGTAGTGCTGGTGGTTCCGGCAGTGCTGGTGGTAGTGCTGGTGGTAGTACCAGTGCTGGT
GGTAGTGCTGGTGGTAGTGCTGGTGGTAGTGCTGGTGGTAGTGCTGGTGGTTCCGGCAGTGCTGGTGGTA
GTGCTGGTGGTAGTACCAGTGCTGGTGGTAGTGCTGGTGGTAGTGCTGGTGGTAGTGCTGGTGGTAGTGC
TGGTGGTTCCGGCAGTGCTGGTGGTAGTGCTGGTGGTAGTACCAGTGCTGGTGGTAGTGCTGGTGGTAGT
GCTGGTGGTAGTGCTGGTGGTAGTGCTGGTGGTTCCGGAATGGTGAGTGTGATTAAACCAGAGATGAAGA
TGAGGTACTACATGGACGGCTCCGTCAATGGGCATGAGTTCACAATTGAAGGTGAAGGCACAGGCAGACC
TTACGAGGGACATCAAGAGATGACACTACGCGTCACAATGGCCGAGGGCGGGCCAATGCCTTTCGCGTTT
GACTTAGTGTCACACGTGTTCTGTTACGGCCACAGAGTATTTACTAAATATCCAGAAGAGATACCAGACT
ATTTCAAACAAGCATTTCCTGAAGGCCTGTCATGGGAAAGGTCGTTGGAGTTCGAAGATGGTGGGTCCGC
TTCAGTCAGTGCGCATATAAGCCTTAGAGGAAACACCTTCTACCACAAATCCAAATTTACTGGGGTTAAC
TTTCCTGCCGATGGTCCTATCATGCAAAACCAAAGTGTTGATTGGGAGCCATCAACCGAGAAAATTACTG
CCAGCGACGGAGTTCTGAAGGGTGATGTTACGATGTACCTAAAACTTGAAGGAGGCGGCAATCACAAATG
CCAATTCAAGACTACTTACAAGGCGGCAAAAGAGATTCTTGAAATGCCAGGAGACCATTACATCGGCCAT
CGCCTCGTCAGGAAAACCGAAGGCAACATTACTGAGCAGGTAGAAGATGCAGTAGCTCATTCCGCGGCCG
CAAAGAGAAGAAACAGAAGAAAGACCCTGGTAGATCTGCCTCTGGATTCTAGACTGCAGCTGCCTCCTCT
GGAACGCCTGACTCTGGATTAAGTCGACGGATCTTTTTCCCTCTGCCAAAAATTATGGGGACATCATGAA
GCCCCTTGAGCATCTGACTTCTGGCTAATAAAGGAAATTTATTTTCATTGCAATAGTGTGTTGGAATTTT
TTGTGTCTCTCACTCGGAAGGACATATGGGAGGGCAAATCATTTAAAACATCAGAATGAGTATTTGGTTT
AGAGTTTGGCAACATATGCCATATGCTGGCTGCCATGAACAAAGGTGGCTATAAAGAGGTCATCAGTATA
TGAAACAGCCCCCTGCTGTCCATTCCTTATTCCATAGAAAAGCCTTGACTTGAGGTTAGATTTTTTTTTA
TATTTTGTTTGTGTTATTTTTTTCTTTAACATCCCTAAAATTTTCCTTACATGTTTTACTAGCCAGATTT
TTCCTCCTCTCCTGACTACTCCCAGTCATAGCTGTCCCTCTTCTCTTATGAAGATCCCTCGACCTGCAGC
CCAAGCTTGGCGTAATCATGGTCATAGCTGTTTCCTGTGTGAAATTGTTATCCGCTCACAATTCCACACA
ACATACGAGCCGGAAGCATAAAGTGTAAAGCCTGGGGTGCCTAATGAGTGAGCTAACTCACATTAATTGC
GTTGCGCTCACTGCCCGCTTTCCAGTCGGGAAACCTGTCGTGCCAGCGGATCCGCATCTCAATTAGTCAG
CAACCATAGTCCCGCCCCTAACTCCGCCCATCCCGCCCCTAACTCCGCCCAGTTCCGCCCATTCTCCGCC
CCATGGCTGACTAATTTTTTTTATTTATGCAGAGGCCGAGGCCGCCTCGGCCTCTGAGCTATTCCAGAAG
TAGTGAGGAGGCTTTTTTGGAGGCCTAGGCTTTTGCAAAAAGCTAACTTGTTTATTGCAGCTTATAATGG
TTACAAATAAAGCAATAGCATCACAAATTTCACAAATAAAGCATTTTTTTCACTGCATTCTAGTTGTGGT
TTGTCCAAACTCATCAATGTATCTTATCATGTCTGGATCCGCTGCATTAATGAATCGGCCAACGCGCGGG
GAGAGGCGGTTTGCGTATTGGGCGCTCTTCCGCTTCCTCGCTCACTGACTCGCTGCGCTCGGTCGTTCGG
CTGCGGCGAGCGGTATCAGCTCACTCAAAGGCGGTAATACGGTTATCCACAGAATCAGGGGATAACGCAG
GAAAGAACATGTGAGCAAAAGGCCAGCAAAAGGCCAGGAACCGTAAAAAGGCCGCGTTGCTGGCGTTTTT
CCATAGGCTCCGCCCCCCTGACGAGCATCACAAAAATCGACGCTCAAGTCAGAGGTGGCGAAACCCGACA
GGACTATAAAGATACCAGGCGTTTCCCCCTGGAAGCTCCCTCGTGCGCTCTCCTGTTCCGACCCTGCCGC
TTACCGGATACCTGTCCGCCTTTCTCCCTTCGGGAAGCGTGGCGCTTTCTCAATGCTCACGCTGTAGGTA
TCTCAGTTCGGTGTAGGTCGTTCGCTCCAAGCTGGGCTGTGTGCACGAACCCCCCGTTCAGCCCGACCGC
TGCGCCTTATCCGGTAACTATCGTCTTGAGTCCAACCCGGTAAGACACGACTTATCGCCACTGGCAGCAG
CCACTGGTAACAGGATTAGCAGAGCGAGGTATGTAGGCGGTGCTACAGAGTTCTTGAAGTGGTGGCCTAA
CTACGGCTACACTAGAAGGACAGTATTTGGTATCTGCGCTCTGCTGAAGCCAGTTACCTTCGGAAAAAGA
GTTGGTAGCTCTTGATCCGGCAAACAAACCACCGCTGGTAGCGGTGGTTTTTTTGTTTGCAAGCAGCAGA
TTACGCGCAGAAAAAAAGGATCTCAAGAAGATCCTTTGATCTTTTCTACGGGGTCTGACGCTCAGTGGAA
CGAAAACTCACGTTAAGGGATTTTGGTCATGAGATTATCAAAAAGGATCTTCACCTAGATCCTTTTAAAT
TAAAAATGAAGTTTTAAATCAATCTAAAGTATATATGAGTAAACTTGGTCTGACAGTTACCAATGCTTAA
TCAGTGAGGCACCTATCTCAGCGATCTGTCTATTTCGTTCATCCATAGTTGCCTGACTCCCCGTCGTGTA
GATAACTACGATACGGGAGGGCTTACCATCTGGCCCCAGTGCTGCAATGATACCGCGAGACCCACGCTCA
CCGGCTCCAGATTTATCAGCAATAAACCAGCCAGCCGGAAGGGCCGAGCGCAGAAGTGGTCCTGCAACTT
TATCCGCCTCCATCCAGTCTATTAATTGTTGCCGGGAAGCTAGAGTAAGTAGTTCGCCAGTTAATAGTTT
GCGCAACGTTGTTGCCATTGCTACAGGCATCGTGGTGTCACGCTCGTCGTTTGGTATGGCTTCATTCAGC
TCCGGTTCCCAACGATCAAGGCGAGTTACATGATCCCCCATGTTGTGCAAAAAAGCGGTTAGCTCCTTCG
GTCCTCCGATCGTTGTCAGAAGTAAGTTGGCCGCAGTGTTATCACTCATGGTTATGGCAGCACTGCATAA
TTCTCTTACTGTCATGCCATCCGTAAGATGCTTTTCTGTGACTGGTGAGTACTCAACCAAGTCATTCTGA
GAATAGTGTATGCGGCGACCGAGTTGCTCTTGCCCGGCGTCAATACGGGATAATACCGCGCCACATAGCA
GAACTTTAAAAGTGCTCATCATTGGAAAACGTTCTTCGGGGCGAAAACTCTCAAGGATCTTACCGCTGTT
GAGATCCAGTTCGATGTAACCCACTCGTGCACCCAACTGATCTTCAGCATCTTTTACTTTCACCAGCGTT
TCTGGGTGAGCAAAAACAGGAAGGCAAAATGCCGCAAAAAAGGGAATAAGGGCGACACGGAAATGTTGAA
TACTCATACTCTTCCTTTTTCAATATTATTGAAGCATTTATCAGGGTTATTGTCTCATGAGCGGATACAT
ATTTGAATGTATTTAGAAAAATAAACAAATAGGGGTTCCGCGCACATTTCCCCGAAAAGTGCCACCTG
