Features (pLannotate 1.2.2; 19 found; start..end, strand, type, name):
      1..380     +  enhancer       CMV enhancer: human cytomegalovirus immediate early enhancer
    382..496     +  promoter       chicken β-actin promoter (fragment): contains a 21-bp deletion relative to the standard chicken β-actin promoter
    483..609     +  promoter       chicken β-actin promoter (fragment): contains a 21-bp deletion relative to the standard chicken β-actin promoter
    610..1630    +  intron         chimeric intron: chimera between introns from chicken β-actin and rabbit β-globin
   1693..2388    +  CDS            mKate2: mKate2 is a basic (constitutively fluorescent) red fluorescent protein published in 2009, derived from Entacmaea quadricolor. It is reported to be a rapidly-maturing monomer with moderate acid sensitivity.
   2389..2817    +  CDS            RAD53 (fragment): RAD53_YEAST - Also known as MEC2, SAD1, SPK1. Experimental evidence at protein level: Swiss-Prot protein existence level 1. Controls S-phase checkpoint as well as G1 and G2 DNA damage checkpoints. Phosphorylates proteins on serine, threonine, and tyrosine. Prevents entry into anaphase and mitotic exit after DNA damage via regulation of the Polo kinase CDC5. Seems to be involved in the phosphorylation of RPH1. From Saccharomyces cerevisiae (strain ATCC 204508 / S288c) (Baker's yeast).
   2986..3639    +  CDS            mKO&kappa;: mKO&kappa; is a basic (constitutively fluorescent) orange fluorescent protein published in 2008, derived from Verrillofungia concinna. It has low acid sensitivity.
   3813..3868    +  polyA_signal   β-globin poly(A) signal: rabbit β-globin polyadenylation signal (Gil and Proudfoot, 1987)
   4253..4269    -  protein_bind   lac operator: The lac repressor binds to the lac operator to inhibit transcription in E. coli. This inhibition can be relieved by adding lactose or isopropyl-β-D-thiogalactopyranoside (IPTG). lac repressor encoded by lacI
   4277..4307    -  promoter       lac promoter: promoter for the E. coli lac operon
   4322..4343    -  protein_bind   CAP binding site: CAP binding activates transcription in the presence of cAMP. E. coli catabolite activator protein
   4356..4395    -  CDS            lacI (fragment): lac repressor; lacI; The lac repressor binds to the lac operator to inhibit transcription in E. coli. This inhibition can be relieved by adding lactose or isopropyl-β-D-thiogalactopyranoside (IPTG).
   4402..4424    +  promoter       SV40 promoter (fragment): SV40 enhancer and early promoter
   4448..4583    +  rep_origin     SV40 ori: SV40 origin of replication
   4603..4737    +  polyA_signal   SV40 poly(A) signal: SV40 polyadenylation signal
   4739..4793    -  CDS            lacI (fragment): lac repressor; lacI; The lac repressor binds to the lac operator to inhibit transcription in E. coli. This inhibition can be relieved by adding lactose or isopropyl-β-D-thiogalactopyranoside (IPTG).
   4976..5564    -  rep_origin     ori: high-copy-number ColE1/pMB1/pBR322/pUC origin of replication
   5735..6595    -  CDS            AmpR: β-lactamase; bla; confers resistance to ampicillin, carbenicillin, and related antibiotics
   6596..6700    -  promoter       AmpR promoter: bla
>Addgene plasmid #138377 | pCAGGS-4591NES | addgene full sequence | sequence record 273573 | Addgene NGS Result
GACATTGATTATTGACTAGTTATTAATAGTAATCAATTACGGGGTCATTAGTTCATAGCCCATATATGGA
GTTCCGCGTTACATAACTTACGGTAAATGGCCCGCCTGGCTGACCGCCCAACGACCCCCGCCCATTGACG
TCAATAATGACGTATGTTCCCATAGTAACGCCAATAGGGACTTTCCATTGACGTCAATGGGTGGAGTATT
TACGGTAAACTGCCCACTTGGCAGTACATCAAGTGTATCATATGCCAAGTACGCCCCCTATTGACGTCAA
TGACGGTAAATGGCCCGCCTGGCATTATGCCCAGTACATGACCTTATGGGACTTTCCTACTTGGCAGTAC
ATCTACGTATTAGTCATCGCTATTACCATGGTCGAGGTGAGCCCCACGTTCTGCTTCACTCTCCCCATCT
CCCCCCCCTCCCCACCCCCAATTTTGTATTTATTTATTTTTTAATTATTTTGTGCAGCGATGGGGGCGGG
GGGGGGCGAGGCGGAGAGGTGCGGCGGCAGCCAATCAGAGCGGCGCGCTCCGAAAGTTTCCTTTTATGGC
GAGGCGGCGGCGGCGGCGGCCCTATAAAAAGCGAAGCGCGCGGCGGGCGGGAGTCGCTGCGCGCTGCCTT
CGCCCCGTGCCCCGCTCCGCCGCCGCCTCGCGCCGCCCGCCCCGGCTCTGACTGACCGCGTTACTCCCAC
AGGTGAGCGGGCGGGACGGCCCTTCTCCTCCGGGCTGTAATTAGCGCTTGGTTTAATGACGGCTTGTTTC
TTTTCTGTGGCTGCGTGAAAGCCTTGAGGGGCTCCGGGAGGGCCCTTTGTGCGGGGGGAGCGGCTCGGGG
GGTGCGTGCGTGTGTGTGTGCGTGGGGAGCGCCGCGTGCGGCTCCGCGCTGCCCGGCGGCTGTGAGCGCT
GCGGGCGCGGCGCGGGGCTTTGTGCGCTCCGCAGTGTGCGCGAGGGGAGCGCGGCCGGGGGCGGTGCCCC
GCGGTGCGGGGGGGGCTGCGAGGGGAACAAAGGCTGCGTGCGGGGTGTGTGCGTGGGGGGGTGAGCAGGG
GGTGTGGGCGCGTCGGTCGGGCTGCAACCCCCCCTGCACCCCCCTCCCCGAGTTGCTGAGCACGGCCCGG
CTTCGGGTGCGGGGCTCCGTACGGGGCGTGGCGCGGGGCTCGCCGTGCCGGGCGGGGGGTGGCGGCAGGT
GGGGGTGCCGGGCGGGGCGGGGCCGCCTCGGGCCGGGGAGGGCTCGGGGGAGGGGCGCGGCGGCCCCCGG
AGCGCCGGCGGCTGTCGAGGCGCGGCGAGCCGCAGCCATTGCCTTTTATGGTAATCGTGCGAGAGGGCGC
AGGGACTTCCTTTGTCCCAAATCTGTGCGGAGCCGAAATCTGGGAGGCGCCGCCGCACCCCCTCTAGCGG
GCGCGGGGCGAAGCGGTGCGGCGCCGGCAGGAAGGAAATGGGCGGGGAGGGCCTTCGTGCGTCGCCGCGC
CGCCGTCCCCTTCTCCCTCTCCAGCCTCGGGGCTGTCCGCGGGGGGACGGCTGCCTTCGGGGGGGACGGG
GCAGGGCGGGGTTCGGCTTCTGGCGTGTGACCGGCGGCTCTAGCTAGAGCCTCTGCTAACCATGTTCATG
CCTTCTTCTTTTTCCTACAGCTCCTGGGCAACGTGCTGGTTATTGTGCTGTCTCATCATTTTGGCAAGAA
TTCGCCGCCACCATGGTGAGCGAGCTGATTAAGGAGAACATGCACATGAAGCTGTACATGGAGGGCACCG
TGAACAACCACCACTTCAAGTGCACATCCGAGGGCGAAGGCAAGCCCTACGAGGGCACCCAGACCATGAG
AATCAAGGCGGTCGAGGGCGGCCCTCTCCCCTTCGCCTTCGACATCCTGGCTACCAGCTTCATGTACGGC
AGCAAAACCTTCATCAACCACACCCAGGGCATCCCCGACTTCTTTAAGCAGTCCTTCCCCGAGGGCTTCA
CATGGGAGAGAGTCACCACATACGAAGACGGGGGCGTGCTGACCGCTACCCAGGACACCAGCCTCCAGGA
CGGCTGCCTCATCTACAACGTCAAGATCAGAGGGGTGAACTTCCCATCCAACGGCCCTGTGATGCAGAAG
AAAACACTCGGCTGGGAGGCCTCCACCGAGACCCTGTACCCCGCTGACGGCGGCCTGGAAGGCAGAGCCG
ACATGGCCCTGAAGCTCGTGGGCGGGGGCCACCTGATCTGCAACTTGAAGACCACATACAGATCCAAGAA
ACCCGCTAAGAACCTCAAGATGCCCGGCGTCTACTATGTGGACAGAAGACTGGAAAGAATCAAGGAGGCC
GACAAAGAGACCTACGTCGAGCAGCACGAGGTGGCTGTGGCCAGATACTGCGACCTCCCTAGCAAACTGG
GGCACAGACTCGAGAAGTTTTCTCAAGAACAGATCGGCGAAAACATTGTGTGCAGGGTCATTTGTACCAC
GGGTCAAATTCCCATCCGAGATTTGTCAGCTGATATTTCACAAGTGCTTAAGGAAAAACGATCCATAAAG
AAAGTTTGGACATTTGGTAGAAACCCAGCCTGTGACTATCATTTAGGAAACATTTCAAGACTGTCAAATA
AGCATTTCCAAATACTACTAGGAGAAGACGGTAACCTTTTATTGAATGACATTTCCACTAATGGGACCTG
GTTAAATGGGCAAAAAGTCGAGAAGAACAGCAATCAGTTACTGTCCCAAGGTGATGAAATAACCGTTGGT
GTAGGCGTGGAATCAGATATTTTATCTCTGGTCATTTTCATAAACGACAAATTTAAGCAGTGCCTGGAGC
AGAACAAAGTTGATCGCGGTACCAGTGCTGGTGGTAGTGCTGGTGGTAGTGCTGGTGGTAGTGCTGGTGG
TAGTGCTGGTGGTTCCGGCAGTGCTGGTGGTAGTGCTGGTGGTAGTACCAGTGCTGGTGGTAGTGCTGGT
GGTAGTGCTGGTGGTAGTGCTGGTGGTAGTGCTGGTGGTTCCGGAATGGTGAGTGTGATTAAACCAGAGA
TGAAGATGAGGTACTACATGGACGGCTCCGTCAATGGGCATGAGTTCACAATTGAAGGTGAAGGCACAGG
CAGACCTTACGAGGGACATCAAGAGATGACACTACGCGTCACAATGGCCGAGGGCGGGCCAATGCCTTTC
GCGTTTGACTTAGTGTCACACGTGTTCTGTTACGGCCACAGAGTATTTACTAAATATCCAGAAGAGATAC
CAGACTATTTCAAACAAGCATTTCCTGAAGGCCTGTCATGGGAAAGGTCGTTGGAGTTCGAAGATGGTGG
GTCCGCTTCAGTCAGTGCGCATATAAGCCTTAGAGGAAACACCTTCTACCACAAATCCAAATTTACTGGG
GTTAACTTTCCTGCCGATGGTCCTATCATGCAAAACCAAAGTGTTGATTGGGAGCCATCAACCGAGAAAA
TTACTGCCAGCGACGGAGTTCTGAAGGGTGATGTTACGATGTACCTAAAACTTGAAGGAGGCGGCAATCA
CAAATGCCAATTCAAGACTACTTACAAGGCGGCAAAAGAGATTCTTGAAATGCCAGGAGACCATTACATC
GGCCATCGCCTCGTCAGGAAAACCGAAGGCAACATTACTGAGCAGGTAGAAGATGCAGTAGCTCATTCCG
CGGCCGCAAAGAGAAGAAACAGAAGAAAGACCCTGGTAGATCTGCCTCTGGATTCTAGACTGCAGCTGCC
TCCTCTGGAACGCCTGACTCTGGATTAAGTCGACGGATCTTTTTCCCTCTGCCAAAAATTATGGGGACAT
CATGAAGCCCCTTGAGCATCTGACTTCTGGCTAATAAAGGAAATTTATTTTCATTGCAATAGTGTGTTGG
AATTTTTTGTGTCTCTCACTCGGAAGGACATATGGGAGGGCAAATCATTTAAAACATCAGAATGAGTATT
TGGTTTAGAGTTTGGCAACATATGCCCATATGCTGGCTGCCATGAACAAAGGTTGGCTATAAAGAGGTCA
TCAGTATATGAAACAGCCCCCTGCTGTCCATTCCTTATTCCATAGAAAAGCCTTGACTTGAGGTTAGATT
TTTTTTATATTTTGTTTTGTGTTATTTTTTTCTTTAACATCCCTAAAATTTTCCTTACATGTTTTACTAG
CCAGATTTTTCCTCCTCTCCTGACTACTCCCAGTCATAGCTGTCCCTCTTCTCTTATGGAGATCCCTCGA
CCTGCAGCCCAAGCTTGGCGTAATCATGGTCATAGCTGTTTCCTGTGTGAAATTGTTATCCGCTCACAAT
TCCACACAACATACGAGCCGGAAGCATAAAGTGTAAAGCCTGGGGTGCCTAATGAGTGAGCTAACTCACA
TTAATTGCGTTGCGCTCACTGCCCGCTTTCCAGTCGGGAAACCTGTCGTGCCAGCGGATCCGCATCTCAA
TTAGTCAGCAACCATAGTCCCGCCCCTAACTCCGCCCATCCCGCCCCTAACTCCGCCCAGTTCCGCCCAT
TCTCCGCCCCATGGCTGACTAATTTTTTTTATTTATGCAGAGGCCGAGGCCGCCTCGGCCTCTGAGCTAT
TCCAGAAGTAGTGAGGAGGCTTTTTTGGAGGCCTAGGCTTTTGCAAAAAGCTAACTTGTTTATTGCAGCT
TATAATGGTTACAAATAAAGCAATAGCATCACAAATTTCACAAATAAAGCATTTTTTTCACTGCATTCTA
GTTGTGGTTTGTCCAAACTCATCAATGTATCTTATCATGTCTGGATCCGCTGCATTAATGAATCGGCCAA
CGCGCGGGGAGAGGCGGTTTGCGTATTGGGCGCTCTTCCGCTTCCTCGCTCACTGACTCGCTGCGCTCGG
TCGTTCGGCTGCGGCGAGCGGTATCAGCTCACTCAAAGGCGGTAATACGGTTATCCACAGAATCAGGGGA
TAACGCAGGAAAGAACATGTGAGCAAAAGGCCAGCAAAAGGCCAGGAACCGTAAAAAGGCCGCGTTGCTG
GCGTTTTTCCATAGGCTCCGCCCCCCTGACGAGCATCACAAAAATCGACGCTCAAGTCAGAGGTGGCGAA
ACCCGACAGGACTATAAAGATACCAGGCGTTTCCCCCTGGAAGCTCCCTCGTGCGCTCTCCTGTTCCGAC
CCTGCCGCTTACCGGATACCTGTCCGCCTTTCTCCCTTCGGGAAGCGTGGCGCTTTCTCATAGCTCACGC
TGTAGGTATCTCAGTTCGGTGTAGGTCGTTCGCTCCAAGCTGGGCTGTGTGCACGAACCCCCCGTTCAGC
CCGACCGCTGCGCCTTATCCGGTAACTATCGTCTTGAGTCCAACCCGGTAAGACACGACTTATCGCCACT
GGCAGCAGCCACTGGTAACAGGATTAGCAGAGCGAGGTATGTAGGCGGTGCTACAGAGTTCTTGAAGTGG
TGGCCTAACTACGGCTACACTAGAAGAACAGTATTTGGTATCTGCGCTCTGCTGAAGCCAGTTACCTTCG
GAAAAAGAGTTGGTAGCTCTTGATCCGGCAAACAAACCACCGCTGGTAGCGGTGGTTTTTTTGTTTGCAA
GCAGCAGATTACGCGCAGAAAAAAAGGATCTCAAGAAGATCCTTTGATCTTTTCTACGGGGTCTGACGCT
CAGTGGAACGAAAACTCACGTTAAGGGATTTTGGTCATGAGATTATCAAAAAGGATCTTCACCTAGATCC
TTTTAAATTAAAAATGAAGTTTTAAATCAATCTAAAGTATATATGAGTAAACTTGGTCTGACAGTTACCA
ATGCTTAATCAGTGAGGCACCTATCTCAGCGATCTGTCTATTTCGTTCATCCATAGTTGCCTGACTCCCC
GTCGTGTAGATAACTACGATACGGGAGGGCTTACCATCTGGCCCCAGTGCTGCAATGATACCGCGAGACC
CACGCTCACCGGCTCCAGATTTATCAGCAATAAACCAGCCAGCCGGAAGGGCCGAGCGCAGAAGTGGTCC
TGCAACTTTATCCGCCTCCATCCAGTCTATTAATTGTTGCCGGGAAGCTAGAGTAAGTAGTTCGCCAGTT
AATAGTTTGCGCAACGTTGTTGCCATTGCTACAGGCATCGTGGTGTCACGCTCGTCGTTTGGTATGGCTT
CATTCAGCTCCGGTTCCCAACGATCAAGGCGAGTTACATGATCCCCCATGTTGTGCAAAAAAGCGGTTAG
CTCCTTCGGTCCTCCGATCGTTGTCAGAAGTAAGTTGGCCGCAGTGTTATCACTCATGGTTATGGCAGCA
CTGCATAATTCTCTTACTGTCATGCCATCCGTAAGATGCTTTTCTGTGACTGGTGAGTACTCAACCAAGT
CATTCTGAGAATAGTGTATGCGGCGACCGAGTTGCTCTTGCCCGGCGTCAATACGGGATAATACCGCGCC
ACATAGCAGAACTTTAAAAGTGCTCATCATTGGAAAACGTTCTTCGGGGCGAAAACTCTCAAGGATCTTA
CCGCTGTTGAGATCCAGTTCGATGTAACCCACTCGTGCACCCAACTGATCTTCAGCATCTTTTACTTTCA
CCAGCGTTTCTGGGTGAGCAAAAACAGGAAGGCAAAATGCCGCAAAAAAGGGAATAAGGGCGACACGGAA
ATGTTGAATACTCATACTCTTCCTTTTTCAATATTATTGAAGCATTTATCAGGGTTATTGTCTCATGAGC
GGATACATATTTGAATGTATTTAGAAAAATAAACAAATAGGGGTTCCGCGCACATTTCCCCGAAAAGTGC
CACCTGGGTCGATC
